>Addgene plasmid #241044 | pDMJ2-SARS-CoV-2-Spike (B.1-4b) | addgene full sequence | sequence record 486170 | Addgene NGS Result
ATGTTCGTGTTTCTGGTTCTTCTTCCCCTGGTGTCTAGTCAGTGCGTCAACTTGACTACGCGAACACAGC
TGCCCCCAGCCTACACCAATTCCTTTACACGAGGCGTCTACTATCCCGACAAGGTGTTCCGAAGCAGTGT
TTTGCACTCCACGCAGGACCTTTTCTTGCCCTTCTTCTCAAATGTGACTTGGTTTCATGCAATACACGTA
TCCGGGACTAATGGCACTAAGAGATTCGACAATCCCGTGTTGCCTTTTAACGACGGCGTGTATTTTGCCA
GTACAGAAAAGAGCAATATTATCCGGGGATGGATCTTCGGCACGACTCTGGATAGTAAAACACAATCCCT
GCTGATCGTGAATAATGCGACAAACGTCGTCATAAAAGTCTGCGAGTTCCAGTTCTGCAACGACCCTTTC
CTCGGGGTGTATTACCATAACAACAATAAATCTTGGATGGAAAGTGAGTTTCGCGTGTACTCCAGTGCAA
ATAACTGTACTTTTGAGTACGTAAGCCAGCCTTTCCTGATGGACCTCGAAGGGAAACAGGGGAACTTTAA
GAACCTGCGCGAATTCGTGTTCAAGAACATCGACGGTTATTTTAAAATATACAGCAAGCACACCCCTATT
AACCTGGTGAGAGATTTGCCACAAGGTTTTAGCGCCCTGGAACCCCTCGTGGACCTTCCTATCGGCATCA
ACATCACGCGCTTCCAAACTCTGCTCGCACTGCATCGGTCTTATCTGACCCCTGGAGATTCATCCTCAGG
ATGGACCGCGGGTGCTGCTGCATATTATGTGGGATATCTGCAGCCTAGGACCTTCCTGCTCAAATACAAC
GAGAACGGCACCATCACTGACGCTGTTGATTGCGCGCTGGACCCATTGTCTGAAACCAAATGCACACTGA
AAAGCTTCACAGTCGAGAAGGGCATTTACCAGACGAGCAACTTCAGAGTTCAGCCCACAGAGAGCATCGT
TCGCTTCCCCAACATTACCAATTTGTGCCCATTCGGAGAGGTCTTTAACGCAACTAGATTTGCCAGTGTT
TACGCCTGGAACAGGAAACGGATATCCAATTGCGTGGCCGATTACAGCGTACTGTACAATAGTGCTAGCT
TTTCAACCTTTAAATGCTACGGTGTCTCCCCTACGAAGCTGAATGATCTGTGCTTTACTAATGTCTATGC
GGACAGCTTCGTTATTAGAGGTGACGAGGTCCGCCAAATCGCCCCAGGGCAGACTGGAAAGATAGCCGAC
TACAATTACAAACTGCCAGATGATTTCACCGGCTGCGTCATCGCCTGGAACTCCAATAACCTCGATAGTA
AAGTGGGCGGCAATTACAACTATCTCTATAGGCTGTTTCGAAAGAGCAACCTGAAACCTTTTGAGCGGGA
CATTTCAACAGAGATCTACCAGGCCGGAAGCACCCCCTGCAACGGGGTCGAGGGGTTCAATTGTTACTTC
CCGCTGCAACGGTATGGATTTCAGCCGACTAACGGCGTTGGCTATCAGCCATATCGGGTGGTGGTGCTGT
CATTTGAGCTGCTTCATGCGCCTGCTACAGTATGTGGGCCTAAACTGTCTACCAATCTGGTGAAAAATAA
GTGCGTGAACTTCAACTTCAATGGCCTCACCGGGACAGGCGTGTTGACAGAATCCAATAAGAAATTCCTG
CCATTCCAGCAGTTCGGCAGGGATATCGCAGACACGACCGATGCGGTGCGAGATCCCCAGACATTGGAGA
TTCTGGACATTACTCCTTGTTCTTTTGGAGGAGTGAGTGTTATTACTCCCGGCACAAATACCTCAAATCA
AGTCGCTGTGCTGTATCAAGGTGTAAACTGTACCGAGGTCCCCGTGGCTATTCACGCCGACCAGCTGACC
CCAACATGGCGGGTATACAGCACCGGTTCTAATGTATTCCAGACCAGAGCCGGCTGCCTCATTGGAGCCG
AGCATGTGAACAACTCTTATGAATGTGATATACCGATTGGAGCAGGTATCTGCGCCTCTTATCAGACCCA
GACAAATAGCCCCAGACTGGCTAGGAGCGTGGCCTCCCAGTCCATAATCGCCTATACAATGTCACTGGGG
GCTGAAAATTCAGTGGCATACAGTAACAACTCTATCGCTATCCCCACAAATTTTACCATCTCTGTGACTA
CAGAGATCCTGCCAGTGTCTATGACTAAAACCTCCGTGGACTGTACCATGTACATCTGTGGTGATAGCAC
CGAATGTTCCAACCTGCTCCTGCAGTACGGCAGCTTCTGCACACAGCTGAATAGGGCACTGACAGGAATC
GCCGTCGAACAGGATAAGAACACTCAGGAGGTGTTTGCGCAGGTTAAGCAGATTTACAAGACGCCACCAA
TCAAGGACTTCGGTGGGTTCAATTTCTCTCAAATTCTGCCTGATCCTTCTAAGCCATCTAAGCGGAGCTT
TATAGAGGATTTGCTCTTTAATAAGGTGACCCTCGCCGATGCTGGATTTATTAAGCAGTATGGCGACTGT
TTGGGAGACATTGCTGCTCGCGATCTGATATGTGCCCAGAAATTCAACGGGCTGACCGTACTCCCACCGC
TGCTCACTGATGAGATGATCGCACAATATACCAGCGCCCTGCTGGCCGGCACTATTACATCCGGCTGGAC
GTTCGGAGCAGGAGCCGCACTGCAAATACCTTTTGCCATGCAGATGGCATATCGCTTCAATGGGATCGGG
GTGACCCAGAACGTCCTGTACGAAAACCAGAAACTTATCGCTAACCAGTTCAATTCCGCCATTGGTAAAA
TCCAGGACAGCTTGAGTTCCACAGCCAGCGCCCTCGGGAAATTGCAAGATGTAGTCAATCAGAATGCACA
AGCCCTGAATACTCTCGTCAAGCAACTGTCATCCAACTTCGGTGCTATATCCTCCGTGCTGAATGATATC
CTTAGTAGATTGGATAAGGTGGAGGCAGAAGTCCAGATCGACCGGCTTATTACTGGAAGGCTGCAGAGTC
TGCAGACGTACGTCACGCAGCAGCTTATCAGAGCCGCCGAGATTAGAGCATCTGCGAATCTGGCTGCTAC
AAAGATGAGTGAATGCGTGCTCGGGCAATCAAAGCGGGTCGACTTTTGTGGGAAGGGGTACCACCTCATG
AGCTTCCCCCAATCCGCCCCACATGGCGTTGTGTTCCTGCATGTTACTTACGTTCCCGCTCAAGAGAAGA
ACTTTACTACCGCTCCGGCGATCTGCCACGACGGTAAGGCACACTTTCCACGCGAAGGCGTCTTTGTTAG
CAATGGAACACACTGGTTTGTTACCCAGAGGAACTTTTATGAGCCCCAGATAATCACAACCGACAACACA
TTCGTATCTGGGAACTGTGACGTAGTTATTGGGATCGTGAACAACACCGTGTACGATCCTCTCCAACCGG
AACTTGACTCTTTCAAGGAGGAACTGGATAAGTACTTTAAGAATCACACCTCACCCGATGTTGACCTCGG
CGACATTTCAGGAATTAATGCTAGCGTGGTGAACATCCAGAAAGAGATTGATAGACTTAACGAAGTGGCC
AAGAACCTCAACGAATCACTTATTGACCTGCAGGAGCTGGGAAAATATGAGCAGTACATTAAATGGCCTT
GGTACATTTGGCTGGGCTTTATAGCAGGCCTGATCGCTATCGTCATGGTGACCATCATGCTTTGTTGTAT
GACTAGCTGCTGCAGCTGCCTCAAGGGCTGTTGTAGCTGCGGCTCTTGCTGTAAATAATGATGAGGATCC
AGATCTGCTGTGCCTTCTAGTTGCCAGCCATCTGTTGTTTGCCCCTCCCCCGTGCCTTCCTTGACCCTGG
AAGGTGCCACTCCCACTGTCCTTTCCTAATAAAATGAGGAAATTGCATCGCATTGTCTGAGTAGGTGTCA
TTCTATTCTGGGGGGTGGGGTGGGGCAGGACAGCAAGGGGGAGGATTGGGAAGACAATAGCAGGCATGCT
GGGGATGCGGTGGGCTCTATGGGTACCCAGGTGCTGAAGAATTGACCCGGTTCCTCCTGGGCCAGAAAGA
AGCAGGCACATCCCCTTCTCTGTGACACACCCTGTCCACGCCCCTGGTTCTTAGTTCCAGCCCCACTCAT
AGGACACTCATAGCTCAGGAGGGCTCCGCCTTCAATCCCACCCGCTAAAGTACTTGGAGCGGTCTCTCCC
TCCCTCATCAGCCCACCAAACCAAACCTAGCCTCCAAGAGTGGGAAGAAATTAAAGCAAGATAGGCTATT
AAGTGCAGAGGGAGAGAAAATGCCTCCAACATGTGAGGAAGTAATGAGAGAAATCATAGAATTTTAAGGC
CATGATTTAAGGCCAATCGGAAAGAACATGTGAGCAAAAGGCCAGCAAAAGGCCAGGAACCGTAAAAAGG
CCGCGTTGCTGGCGTTTTTCCATAGGCTCCGCCCCCCTGACGAGCATCACAAAAATCGACGCTCAAGTCA
GAGGTGGCGAAACCCGACAGGACTATAAAGATACCAGGCGTTTCCCCCTGGAAGCTCCCTCGTGCGCTCT
CCTGTTCCGACCCTGCCGCTTACCGGATACCTGTCCGCCTTTCTCCCTTCGGGAAGCGTGGCGCTTTCTC
ATAGCTCACGCTGTAGGTATCTCAGTTCGGTGTAGGTCGTTCGCTCCAAGCTGGGCTGTGTGCACGAACC
CCCCGTTCAGCCCGACCGCTGCGCCTTATCCGGTAACTATCGTCTTGAGTCCAACCCGGTAAGACACGAC
TTATCGCCACTGGCAGCAGCCACTGGTAACAGGATTAGCAGAGCGAGGTATGTAGGCGGTGCTACAGAGT
TCTTGAAGTGGTGGCCTAACTACGGCTACACTAGAAGAACAGTATTTGGTATCTGCGCTCTGCTGAAGCC
AGTTACCTTCGGAAAAAGAGTTGGTAGCTCTTGATCCGGCAAACAAACCACCGCTGGTAGCGGTGGTTTT
TTTGTTTGCAAGCAGCAGATTACGCGCAGAAAAAAAGGATCTCAAGAAGATCCTTTGATCTTTTCTACGG
GGTCTGACGCTCAGTGGAACGAAAACTCACGTTAAGGGATTTTGGTCATGAGATTATCAAAAAGGATCTT
CACCTAGATCCTTTTAAATTAAAAATGAAGTTTTAAATCAATCTAAAGTATATATGAGTAAACTTGGTCT
GACAGTTACCAATGCTTAATCAGTGAGGCACCTATCTCAGCGATCTGTCTATTTCGTTCATCCATAGTTG
CCTGACTCCCCGTCGTGTAGATAACTACGATACGGGAGGGCTTACCATCTGGCCCCAGTGCTGCAATGAT
ACCGCGAGACCCACGCTCACCGGCTCCAGATTTATCAGCAATAAACCAGCCAGCCGGAAGGGCCGAGCGC
AGAAGTGGTCCTGCAACTTTATCCGCCTCCATCCAGTCTATTAATTGTTGCCGGGAAGCTAGAGTAAGTA
GTTCGCCAGTTAATAGTTTGCGCAACGTTGTTGCCATTGCTACAGGCATCGTGGTGTCACGCTCGTCGTT
TGGTATGGCTTCATTCAGCTCCGGTTCCCAACGATCAAGGCGAGTTACATGATCCCCCATGTTGTGCAAA
AAAGCGGTTAGCTCCTTCGGTCCTCCGATCGTTGTCAGAAGTAAGTTGGCCGCAGTGTTATCACTCATGG
TTATGGCAGCACTGCATAATTCTCTTACTGTCATGCCATCCGTAAGATGCTTTTCTGTGACTGGTGAGTA
CTCAACCAAGTCATTCTGAGAATAGTGTATGCGGCGACCGAGTTGCTCTTGCCCGGCGTCAATACGGGAT
AATACCGCGCCACATAGCAGAACTTTAAAAGTGCTCATCATTGGAAAACGTTCTTCGGGGCGAAAACTCT
CAAGGATCTTACCGCTGTTGAGATCCAGTTCGATGTAACCCACTCGTGCACCCAACTGATCTTCAGCATC
TTTTACTTTCACCAGCGTTTCTGGGTGAGCAAAAACAGGAAGGCAAAATGCCGCAAAAAAGGGAATAAGG
GCGACACGGAAATGTTGAATACTCATACTCTTCCTTTTTCAATATTATTGAAGCATTTATCAGGGTTATT
GTCTCATGAGCGGATACATATTTGAATGTATTTAGAAAAATAAACAAATAGGGGTTCCGCGCACATTTCC
CCGAAAAGTGCCACCTGACGTCCCAATGATTGCACCATATGCGGTGTGAAATACCGCACAGATGCGTAAG
GAGAAAATACCGCATCAGATTGGCTATTGGCCATTGCATACGTTGTATCCATATCATAATATGTACATTT
ATATTGGCTCATGTCCAACATTACCGCCATGTTGACATTGATTATTGACTAGTTATTAATAGTAATCAAT
TACGGGGTCATTAGTTCATAGCCCATATATGGAGTTCCGCGTTACATAACTTACGGTAAATGGCCCGCCT
GGCTGACCGCCCAACGACCCCCGCCCATTGACGTCAATAATGACGTATGTTCCCATAGTAACGCCAATAG
GGACTTTCCATTGACGTCAATGGGTGGAGTATTTACGGTAAACTGCCCACTTGGCAGTACATCAAGTGTA
TCATATGCCAAGTACGCCCCCTATTGACGTCAATGACGGTAAATGGCCCGCCTGGCATTATGCCCAGTAC
ATGACCTTATGGGACTTTCCTACTTGGCAGTACATCTACGTATTAGTCATCGCTATTACCATGGTGATGC
GGTTTTGGCAGTACATCAATGGGCGTGGATAGCGGTTTGACTCACGGGGATTTCCAAGTCTCCACCCCAT
TGACGTCAATGGGAGTTTGTTTTGGCACCAAAATCAACGGGACTTTCCAAAATGTCGTAACAACTCCGCC
CCATTGACGCAAATGGGCGGTAGGCGTGTACGGTGGGAGGTCTATATAAGCAGAGCTCGTTTAGTGAACC
GTCAGATCGCCTGGAGACGCCATCCACGCTGTTTTGACCTCCATAGAAGACACCGGGACCGATCCAGCCT
CCATCGGCTCGCATCTCTCCTTCACGCGCCCGCCGCCCTACCTGAGGCCGCCATCCACGCCGGTTGAGTC
GCGTTCTGCCGCCTCCCGCCTGTGGTGCCTCCTGAACTGCGTCCGCCGTCTAGGTAAGTTTAAAGCTCAG
GTCGAGACCGGGCCTTTGTCCGGCGCTCCCTTGGAGCCTACCTAGACTCAGCCGGCTCTCCACGCTTTGC
CTGACCCTGCTTGCTCAACTCTAGTTAACGGTGGAGGGCAGTGTAGTCTGAGCAGTACTCGTTGCTGCCG
CGCGCGCCACCAGACATAATAGCTGACAGACTAACAGACTGTTCCTTTCCATGGGTCTTTTCTGCAGTCA
CCGTCGTCGACACGTGTGATCAGATATCGCGGCCGCTCTAGA
Features (pLannotate 1.2.2; 10 found; start..end, strand, type, name):
      1..3765    +  CDS            S: SPIKE_SARS2 - Experimental evidence at protein level: Swiss-Prot protein existence level 1. [Spike glycoprotein]: May down-regulate host tetherin (BST2) by lysosomal degradation, thereby counteracting its antiviral activity. From Severe acute respiratory syndrome coronavirus 2 (2019-nCoV) (SARS-CoV-2).
   3788..4012    +  polyA_signal   bGH poly(A) signal: bovine growth hormone polyadenylation signal
   4427..5015    -  rep_origin     ori: high-copy-number ColE1/pMB1/pBR322/pUC origin of replication
   5186..6046    -  CDS            AmpR: β-lactamase; bla; confers resistance to ampicillin, carbenicillin, and related antibiotics
   6047..6151    -  promoter       AmpR promoter: bla
   6191..6248    +  misc_feature   bom (fragment): basis of mobility region from pBR322
   6334..6713    +  enhancer       CMV enhancer: human cytomegalovirus immediate early enhancer
   6714..6917    +  promoter       CMV promoter: human cytomegalovirus (CMV) immediate early promoter
   7006..7233    +  LTR            5' LTR (truncated) (fragment): truncated 5' long terminal repeat (LTR) from human T-cell leukemia virus (HTLV) type 1
   7237..7347    +  intron         CMV intron (fragment): modified intron A from human cytomegalovirus
