[The description below was written by a language model from this plasmid's Addgene catalogue record and pLannotate feature annotations shown in this document.]
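Description:
pDMJ2-SARS-CoV-2-Spike (B.1-4b) is a 7.4 kb mammalian expression plasmid built on the pDMJ2 backbone and carrying a synthesized SARS-CoV-2 spike glycoprotein gene. It is maintained in E. coli through a high-copy ColE1/pUC-type origin of replication and selected with ampicillin via the β-lactamase gene and its native promoter. A short fragment of the pBR322 basis-of-mobility region is also annotated. No mammalian selection marker or reporter appears in the feature table, which fits a plasmid intended for transient transfection.

The spike open reading frame is driven by the human cytomegalovirus immediate-early enhancer and promoter. Between the promoter and the coding sequence lie a fragment of the HTLV-1 5' LTR and a fragment of modified CMV intron A. These are leader and intron elements commonly combined with CMV promoters to raise transcript processing and translation efficiency. Transcripts are terminated by the bovine growth hormone polyadenylation signal. The annotated coding region spans about 3.77 kb, and no epitope tags are annotated or recorded.

The B.1-4b variant carries D614G, the defining change of the B.1 lineage, plus K147N, S494R, K529L and R683L. By general knowledge of spike, position 683 falls within the S1/S2 furin cleavage motif and position 494 within the receptor-binding domain, though the record does not state the rationale for individual substitutions. The stated purpose is to supply spike for producing pseudotyped virus, in which the glycoprotein is co-expressed with separate packaging and reporter components. The associated publication concerns computationally designed proteins that mimic antibody immune evasion in viral evolution, which suggests use in neutralization-type assays of such designed variants.
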