Addgene plasmid #241044: pDMJ2-SARS-CoV-2-Spike (B.1-4b)
Purpose: Expresses SARS-CoV-2 spike (B.1-4b) protein for creating pseudotyped virus
Depositing lab: Jeremy Luban. Depositing organization: University of Massachusetts, Worcester. Publication: Computationally designed proteins mimic antibody immune evasion in viral evolution. Youssef N, Gurev S, Ghantous F, Brock KP, Jaimes JA, Thadani NN, Dauphin A, Sherman AC, Yurkovetskiy L, Soto D, Estanboulieh R, Kotzen B, Notin P, Kollasch AW, Cohen AA, Dross SE, Erasmus J, Fuller DH, Bjorkman PJ, Lemieux JE, Luban J, Seaman MS, Marks DS. Immunity. 2025 May 6:S1074-7613(25)00178-5. doi: 10.1016/j.immuni.2025.04.015. PubMed 40345199.
Backbone
  Vector backbone: pDMJ2
  Vector type: Mammalian Expression
Growth in bacteria
  Bacterial resistance: Ampicillin, 100 μg/mL
  Growth temperature: 37°C
  Growth strain: DH5alpha
  Copy number: High Copy
Gene/Insert
  Gene/Insert name: Spike (B.1-4b)
  Species: SARS-CoV-2
  Mutation: K147N,S494R,K529L,D614G,R683L
  Entrez Gene: S (a.k.a. GU280_gp02, spike glycoprotein)
  Cloning method: Gene Synthesis
Terms and licenses: Academic/Nonprofit Terms; Industry Terms: Not Available to Industry
How to cite: pDMJ2-SARS-CoV-2-Spike (B.1-4b) was a gift from Jeremy Luban (Addgene plasmid # 241044 ; http://n2t.net/addgene:241044 ; RRID:Addgene_241044)
